Addgene plasmid #124889: pMSCV-Cas9-2A-GFP-sgRNA
Purpose: Contains spCas9-2A-GFP and guide RNA scaffold in single retroviral vector
Depositing lab: Harvey Lodish. Depositing organization: Massachusetts Institute of Technology. Publication: Efficient CRISPR-Cas9 mediated gene disruption in primary erythroid progenitor cells. Li H, Shi J, Huang NJ, Pishesha N, Natarajan A, Eng JC, Lodish HF. Haematologica. 2016 Jun;101(6):e216-9. doi: 10.3324/haematol.2015.135723. Epub 2016 Mar 11. PubMed 26969085.
Backbone
  Vector backbone: pMCSV
  Backbone size w/o insert (bp): 3000
  Total vector size (bp): 10500
  Vector type: Retroviral
Growth in bacteria
  Bacterial resistance: Ampicillin, 100 μg/mL
  Growth temperature: 37°C
  Growth strain: NEB Stable
  Copy number: High Copy
Gene/Insert
  Gene/Insert name: Cas9 (alt name: S. pyogenes CRISPR-Cas9)
  Species: Synthetic; Streptococcus Pyogenes
  Insert size (bp): 4200
  Promoter: MSCV
  Tag / fusion protein: 2A-GFP (C terminal on insert)
  Cloning method: Restriction Enzyme; 5′ cloning site XhoI (not destroyed); 3′ cloning site EcoRI (not destroyed)
  Sequencing primers: 5′ Gag
Resource information
  A portion of this plasmid was derived from a plasmid made by: spCas9 kind gift from Feng Zhang lab
Terms and licenses: Academic/Nonprofit Terms; Industry Terms: Not Available to Industry
Depositor comments: Guide RNA to be cloned into BbsI site. Supplied modified golden-gate cloning method is required given that extra BbsI site is located within the 2A sequence. To design guide RNAs: -add ACCG to 5' end of positive strand (positive strand defined as strand which will contact PAM sequence at 3' end) -add AAAC to 5' end of negative strand
How to cite: pMSCV-Cas9-2A-GFP-sgRNA was a gift from Harvey Lodish (Addgene plasmid # 124889 ; http://n2t.net/addgene:124889 ; RRID:Addgene_124889)
