[The description below was written by a language model from this plasmid's Addgene catalogue record and pLannotate feature annotations shown in this document.]
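Description:
pMSCV-Cas9-2A-GFP-sgRNA is an all-in-one gammaretroviral CRISPR vector of about 10.5 kb, built on an MSCV backbone. It carries Streptococcus pyogenes Cas9, a GFP reporter and a guide RNA expression cassette within a single provirus. In bacteria it is maintained through a high-copy ColE1/pUC-type origin and selected with ampicillin via the β-lactamase gene. The remaining lac, rop, bom, tetracycline-resistance and env annotations are short backbone fragments with no evident functional role. The two annotated sequence records, one from the depositor and one from repository sequencing, differ only in numbering origin and by a single nucleotide in length, and they show the same feature set.

The transferred region is bounded by murine embryonic stem cell virus 5′ and 3′ LTRs. Downstream of the 5′ LTR lie the Ψ packaging signal and a truncated gag segment lacking its start codon, which together support encapsidation of the genomic RNA in a packaging cell line. The 5′ LTR (listed as the MSCV promoter) drives the Cas9 open reading frame, cloned between XhoI and EcoRI. This frame carries a C-terminal nucleoplasmin nuclear localization signal and is joined to EGFP through a 2A peptide, so Cas9 and the fluorescent marker are made as separate proteins from one transcript and transduced cells can be identified or sorted by fluorescence. Between EGFP and the 3′ LTR, in the opposite orientation, a human U6 RNA polymerase III promoter drives the S. pyogenes guide RNA scaffold.

Guide sequences are inserted as annealed oligonucleotides at a BbsI site. The depositor notes that an additional BbsI site within the 2A sequence makes a modified Golden Gate procedure necessary. The associated publication used the vector for Cas9-mediated gene disruption in primary erythroid progenitor cells.
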