Features (pLannotate 1.2.2; 22 found; start..end, strand, type, name):
     43..559     +  LTR            5' LTR: 5' long terminal repeat from murine embryonic stem cell virus
    623..964     +  misc_feature   MESV Ψ: packaging signal of murine embryonic stem cell virus
   1031..1447    +  CDS            gag (truncated): truncated Moloney murine leukemia virus (MMLV) gag gene lacking the start codon
   1592..3193    +  CDS            Cas9(N): N-terminal portion of Streptococcus pyogenes Cas9 (Zetsche et al., 2015)
   3194..5692    +  CDS            Cas9(C): C-terminal portion of Streptococcus pyogenes Cas9 (Zetsche et al., 2015)
   5693..5740    +  CDS            nucleoplasmin NLS: bipartite nuclear localization signal from nucleoplasmin
   5822..6541    +  CDS            EGFP: the original enhanced GFP (Yang et al., 1996) mammalian codon-optimized
   6573..6648    -  misc_RNA       gRNA scaffold: guide RNA scaffold for the Streptococcus pyogenes CRISPR/Cas9 system
   6676..6907    -  promoter       U6 promoter: RNA polymerase III promoter for human U6 snRNA
   6975..7489    +  LTR            3' LTR: 3' long terminal repeat from murine embryonic stem cell virus
   7651..7667    -  protein_bind   lac operator: The lac repressor binds to the lac operator to inhibit transcription in E. coli. This inhibition can be relieved by adding lactose or isopropyl-β-D-thiogalactopyranoside (IPTG). lac repressor encoded by lacI
   7675..7705    -  promoter       lac promoter: promoter for the E. coli lac operon
   7720..7741    -  protein_bind   CAP binding site: CAP binding activates transcription in the presence of cAMP. E. coli catabolite activator protein
   7754..7846    -  CDS            lacI (fragment): lac repressor; lacI; The lac repressor binds to the lac operator to inhibit transcription in E. coli. This inhibition can be relieved by adding lactose or isopropyl-β-D-thiogalactopyranoside (IPTG).
   8029..8617    -  rep_origin     ori: high-copy-number ColE1/pMB1/pBR322/pUC origin of replication
   8788..9648    -  CDS            AmpR: β-lactamase; bla; confers resistance to ampicillin, carbenicillin, and related antibiotics
   9649..9753    -  promoter       AmpR promoter: bla
   9848..9883    +  CDS            rop (fragment): Rop protein, which maintains plasmids at low copy number; rop
   9985..10084   +  misc_feature   bom (fragment): basis of mobility region from pBR322
  10090..10239   -  CDS            lacZα (fragment): LacZα fragment of β-galactosidase; lacZ fragment
  10239..10440   -  CDS            TcR (fragment): tetracycline efflux protein; tet; confers resistance to tetracycline
  10441..1       +  CDS            env (fragment) (across the origin): murine leukemia virus gPr80 envelope polyprotein precursor; env; proteolytically cleaved into gp70SU and p15TM subunits
>Addgene plasmid #124889 | pMSCV-Cas9-2A-GFP-sgRNA | depositor full sequence | sequence record 238580 | pMSCV-Cas9-2A-GFP-sgRNA sequence 10538 bps
GATAAAATAAAAGATTTTATTTAGTCTCCAGAAAAAGGGGGGAATGAAAGACCCCACCTGTAGGTTTGGC
AAGCTAGCTTAAGTAACGCCATTTTGCAAGGCATGGAAAATACATAACTGAGAATAGAGAAGTTCAGATC
AAGGTTAGGAACAGAGAGACAGCAGAATATGGGCCAAACAGGATATCTGTGGTAAGCAGTTCCTGCCCCG
GCTCAGGGCCAAGAACAGATGGTCCCCAGATGCGGTCCCGCCCTCAGCAGTTTCTAGAGAACCATCAGAT
GTTTCCAGGGTGCCCCAAGGACCTGAAATGACCCTGTGCCTTATTTGAACTAACCAATCAGTTCGCTTCT
CGCTTCTGTTCGCGCGCTTCTGCTCCCCGAGCTCAATAAAAGAGCCCACAACCCCTCACTCGGCGCGCCA
GTCCTCCGATAGACTGCGTCGCCCGGGTACCCGTATTCCCAATAAAGCCTCTTGCTGTTTGCATCCGAAT
CGTGGACTCGCTGATCCTTGGGAGGGTCTCCTCAGATTGATTGACTGCCCACCTCGGGGGTCTTTCATTT
GGAGGTTCCACCGAGATTTGGAGACCCCTGCCCAGGGACCACCGACCCCCCCGCCGGGAGGTAAGCTGGC
CAGCGGTCGTTTCGTGTCTGTCTCTGTCTTTGTGCGTGTTTGTGCCGGCATCTAATGTTTGCGCCTGCGT
CTGTACTAGTTAGCTAACTAGCTCTGTATCTGGCGGACCCGTGGTGGAACTGACGAGTTCTGAACACCCG
GCCGCAACCCTGGGAGACGTCCCAGGGACTTTGGGGGCCGTTTTTGTGGCCCGACCTGAGGAAGGGAGTC
GATGTGGAATCCGACCCCGTCAGGATATGTGGTTCTGGTAGGAGACGAGAACCTAAAACAGTTCCCGCCT
CCGTCTGAATTTTTGCTTTCGGTTTGGAACCGAAGCCGCGCGTCTTGTCTGCTGCAGCGCTGCAGCATCG
TTCTGTGTTGTCTCTGTCTGACTGTGTTTCTGTATTTGTCTGAAAATTAGGGCCAGACTGTTACCACTCC
CTTAAGTTTGACCTTAGGTCACTGGAAAGATGTCGAGCGGATCGCTCACAACCAGTCGGTAGATGTCAAG
AAGAGACGTTGGGTTACCTTCTGCTCTGCAGAATGGCCAACCTTTAACGTCGGATGGCCGCGAGACGGCA
CCTTTAACCGAGACCTCATCACCCAGGTTAAGATCAAGGTCTTTTCACCTGGCCCGCATGGACACCCAGA
CCAGGTCCCCTACATCGTGACCTGGGAAGCCTTGGCTTTTGACCCCCCTCCCTGGGTCAAGCCCTTTGTA
CACCCTAAGCCTCCGCCTCCTCTTCCTCCATCCGCCCCGTCTCTCCCCCTTGAACCTCCTCGTTCGACCC
CGCCTCGATCCTCCCTTTATCCAGCCCTCACTCCTTCTCTAGGCGCCGGAATTAGATCTCTCGAGGCCAC
CATGGACTATAAGGACCACGACGGAGACTACAAGGATCATGATATTGATTACAAAGACGATGACGATAAG
ATGGCCCCAAAGAAGAAGCGGAAGGTCGGTATCCACGGAGTCCCAGCAGCCGACAAGAAGTACAGCATCG
GCCTGGACATCGGCACCAACTCTGTGGGCTGGGCCGTGATCACCGACGAGTACAAGGTGCCCAGCAAGAA
ATTCAAGGTGCTGGGCAACACCGACCGGCACAGCATCAAGAAGAACCTGATCGGAGCCCTGCTGTTCGAC
AGCGGCGAAACAGCCGAGGCCACCCGGCTGAAGAGAACCGCCAGAAGAAGATACACCAGACGGAAGAACC
GGATCTGCTATCTGCAAGAGATCTTCAGCAACGAGATGGCCAAGGTGGACGACAGCTTCTTCCACAGACT
GGAAGAGTCCTTCCTGGTGGAAGAGGATAAGAAGCACGAGCGGCACCCCATCTTCGGCAACATCGTGGAC
GAGGTGGCCTACCACGAGAAGTACCCCACCATCTACCACCTGAGAAAGAAACTGGTGGACAGCACCGACA
AGGCCGACCTGCGGCTGATCTATCTGGCCCTGGCCCACATGATCAAGTTCCGGGGCCACTTCCTGATCGA
GGGCGACCTGAACCCCGACAACAGCGACGTGGACAAGCTGTTCATCCAGCTGGTGCAGACCTACAACCAG
CTGTTCGAGGAAAACCCCATCAACGCCAGCGGCGTGGACGCCAAGGCCATCCTGTCTGCCAGACTGAGCA
AGAGCAGACGGCTGGAAAATCTGATCGCCCAGCTGCCCGGCGAGAAGAAGAATGGCCTGTTCGGAAACCT
GATTGCCCTGAGCCTGGGCCTGACCCCCAACTTCAAGAGCAACTTCGACCTGGCCGAGGATGCCAAACTG
CAGCTGAGCAAGGACACCTACGACGACGACCTGGACAACCTGCTGGCCCAGATCGGCGACCAGTACGCCG
ACCTGTTTCTGGCCGCCAAGAACCTGTCCGACGCCATCCTGCTGAGCGACATCCTGAGAGTGAACACCGA
GATCACCAAGGCCCCCCTGAGCGCCTCTATGATCAAGAGATACGACGAGCACCACCAGGACCTGACCCTG
CTGAAAGCTCTCGTGCGGCAGCAGCTGCCTGAGAAGTACAAAGAGATTTTCTTCGACCAGAGCAAGAACG
GCTACGCCGGCTACATTGACGGCGGAGCCAGCCAGGAAGAGTTCTACAAGTTCATCAAGCCCATCCTGGA
AAAGATGGACGGCACCGAGGAACTGCTCGTGAAGCTGAACAGAGAGGACCTGCTGCGGAAGCAGCGGACC
TTCGACAACGGCAGCATCCCCCACCAGATCCACCTGGGAGAGCTGCACGCCATTCTGCGGCGGCAGGAAG
ATTTTTACCCATTCCTGAAGGACAACCGGGAAAAGATCGAGAAGATCCTGACCTTCCGCATCCCCTACTA
CGTGGGCCCTCTGGCCAGGGGAAACAGCAGATTCGCCTGGATGACCAGAAAGAGCGAGGAAACCATCACC
CCCTGGAACTTCGAGGAAGTGGTGGACAAGGGCGCTTCCGCCCAGAGCTTCATCGAGCGGATGACCAACT
TCGATAAGAACCTGCCCAACGAGAAGGTGCTGCCCAAGCACAGCCTGCTGTACGAGTACTTCACCGTGTA
TAACGAGCTGACCAAAGTGAAATACGTGACCGAGGGAATGAGAAAGCCCGCCTTCCTGAGCGGCGAGCAG
AAAAAGGCCATCGTGGACCTGCTGTTCAAGACCAACCGGAAAGTGACCGTGAAGCAGCTGAAAGAGGACT
ACTTCAAGAAAATCGAGTGCTTCGACTCCGTGGAAATCTCCGGCGTGGAAGATCGGTTCAACGCCTCCCT
GGGCACATACCACGATCTGCTGAAAATTATCAAGGACAAGGACTTCCTGGACAATGAGGAAAACGAGGAC
ATTCTGGAAGATATCGTGCTGACCCTGACACTGTTTGAGGACAGAGAGATGATCGAGGAACGGCTGAAAA
CCTATGCCCACCTGTTCGACGACAAAGTGATGAAGCAGCTGAAGCGGCGGAGATACACCGGCTGGGGCAG
GCTGAGCCGGAAGCTGATCAACGGCATCCGGGACAAGCAGTCCGGCAAGACAATCCTGGATTTCCTGAAG
TCCGACGGCTTCGCCAACAGAAACTTCATGCAGCTGATCCACGACGACAGCCTGACCTTTAAAGAGGACA
TCCAGAAAGCCCAGGTGTCCGGCCAGGGCGATAGCCTGCACGAGCACATTGCCAATCTGGCCGGCAGCCC
CGCCATTAAGAAGGGCATCCTGCAGACAGTGAAGGTGGTGGACGAGCTCGTGAAAGTGATGGGCCGGCAC
AAGCCCGAGAACATCGTGATCGAAATGGCCAGAGAGAACCAGACCACCCAGAAGGGACAGAAGAACAGCC
GCGAGAGAATGAAGCGGATCGAAGAGGGCATCAAAGAGCTGGGCAGCCAGATCCTGAAAGAACACCCCGT
GGAAAACACCCAGCTGCAGAACGAGAAGCTGTACCTGTACTACCTGCAGAATGGGCGGGATATGTACGTG
GACCAGGAACTGGACATCAACCGGCTGTCCGACTACGATGTGGACCATATCGTGCCTCAGAGCTTTCTGA
AGGACGACTCCATCGACAACAAGGTGCTGACCAGAAGCGACAAGAACCGGGGCAAGAGCGACAACGTGCC
CTCCGAAGAGGTCGTGAAGAAGATGAAGAACTACTGGCGGCAGCTGCTGAACGCCAAGCTGATTACCCAG
AGAAAGTTCGACAATCTGACCAAGGCCGAGAGAGGCGGCCTGAGCGAACTGGATAAGGCCGGCTTCATCA
AGAGACAGCTGGTGGAAACCCGGCAGATCACAAAGCACGTGGCACAGATCCTGGACTCCCGGATGAACAC
TAAGTACGACGAGAATGACAAGCTGATCCGGGAAGTGAAAGTGATCACCCTGAAGTCCAAGCTGGTGTCC
GATTTCCGGAAGGATTTCCAGTTTTACAAAGTGCGCGAGATCAACAACTACCACCACGCCCACGACGCCT
ACCTGAACGCCGTCGTGGGAACCGCCCTGATCAAAAAGTACCCTAAGCTGGAAAGCGAGTTCGTGTACGG
CGACTACAAGGTGTACGACGTGCGGAAGATGATCGCCAAGAGCGAGCAGGAAATCGGCAAGGCTACCGCC
AAGTACTTCTTCTACAGCAACATCATGAACTTTTTCAAGACCGAGATTACCCTGGCCAACGGCGAGATCC
GGAAGCGGCCTCTGATCGAGACAAACGGCGAAACCGGGGAGATCGTGTGGGATAAGGGCCGGGATTTTGC
CACCGTGCGGAAAGTGCTGAGCATGCCCCAAGTGAATATCGTGAAAAAGACCGAGGTGCAGACAGGCGGC
TTCAGCAAAGAGTCTATCCTGCCCAAGAGGAACAGCGATAAGCTGATCGCCAGAAAGAAGGACTGGGACC
CTAAGAAGTACGGCGGCTTCGACAGCCCCACCGTGGCCTATTCTGTGCTGGTGGTGGCCAAAGTGGAAAA
GGGCAAGTCCAAGAAACTGAAGAGTGTGAAAGAGCTGCTGGGGATCACCATCATGGAAAGAAGCAGCTTC
GAGAAGAATCCCATCGACTTTCTGGAAGCCAAGGGCTACAAAGAAGTGAAAAAGGACCTGATCATCAAGC
TGCCTAAGTACTCCCTGTTCGAGCTGGAAAACGGCCGGAAGAGAATGCTGGCCTCTGCCGGCGAACTGCA
GAAGGGAAACGAACTGGCCCTGCCCTCCAAATATGTGAACTTCCTGTACCTGGCCAGCCACTATGAGAAG
CTGAAGGGCTCCCCCGAGGATAATGAGCAGAAACAGCTGTTTGTGGAACAGCACAAGCACTACCTGGACG
AGATCATCGAGCAGATCAGCGAGTTCTCCAAGAGAGTGATCCTGGCCGACGCTAATCTGGACAAAGTGCT
GTCCGCCTACAACAAGCACCGGGATAAGCCCATCAGAGAGCAGGCCGAGAATATCATCCACCTGTTTACC
CTGACCAATCTGGGAGCCCCTGCCGCCTTCAAGTACTTTGACACCACCATCGACCGGAAGAGGTACACCA
GCACCAAAGAGGTGCTGGACGCCACCCTGATCCACCAGAGCATCACCGGCCTGTACGAGACACGGATCGA
CCTGTCTCAGCTGGGAGGCGACAAAAGGCCGGCGGCCACGAAAAAGGCCGGCCAGGCAAAAAAGAAAAAG
GAATTCGGATCCGGAGAGGGCAGAGGAAGTCTTCTAACATGCGGTGACGTGGAGGAGAATCCCGGCCCTA
TGGCCACAACCATGGTGAGCAAGGGCGAGGAGCTGTTCACCGGGGTGGTGCCCATCCTGGTCGAGCTGGA
CGGCGACGTAAACGGCCACAAGTTCAGCGTGTCTGGCGAGGGCGAGGGCGATGCCACCTACGGCAAGCTG
ACCCTGAAGTTCATCTGCACCACCGGCAAGCTGCCCGTGCCCTGGCCCACCCTCGTGACCACCCTGACCT
ACGGCGTGCAGTGCTTCAGCCGCTACCCCGACCACATGAAGCAGCACGACTTCTTCAAGTCCGCCATGCC
CGAAGGCTACGTCCAGGAGCGCACCATCTTCTTCAAGGACGACGGCAACTACAAGACCCGCGCCGAGGTG
AAGTTCGAGGGCGACACCCTGGTGAACCGCATCGAGCTGAAGGGCATCGACTTCAAGGAGGACGGCAACA
TCCTGGGGCACAAGCTGGAGTACAACTACAACAGCCACAACGTCTATATCATGGCCGACAAGCAGAAGAA
CGGCATCAAGGCGAACTTCAAGATCCGCCACAACATCGAGGACGGCAGCGTGCAGCTCGCCGACCACTAC
CAGCAGAACACCCCCATCGGCGACGGCCCCGTGCTGCTGCCCGACAACCACTACCTGAGCACCCAGTCCG
CCCTGAGCAAAGACCCCAACGAGAAGCGCGATCACATGGTCCTGCTGGAGTTCGTGACCGCCGCCGGGAT
CACTCTCGGCATGGACGAGCTGTACAAGTAATGAATTAATTAAGAATTGCGGCCGCAAAAAAGCACCGAC
TCGGTGCCACTTTTTCAAGTTGATAACGGACTAGCCTTATTTTAACTTGCTATTTCTAGCTCTAAAACAG
GTCTTCTCGAAGACCCCGGTGTTTCGTCCTTTCCACAAGATATATAAAGCCAAGAAATCGAAATACTTTC
AAGTTACGGTAAGCATATGATAGTCCATTTTAAAACATAATTTTAAAACTGCAAACTACCCAAGAAATTA
TTACTTTCTACGTCACGTATTTTGTACTAATATCTTTGTGTTTACAGTCAAATTAATTCCAATTATCTCT
CTAACAGCCTTGTATCGTATATGCAAATATGAAGGAATCATGGGAAAGTCGACCCTGCAGCCAAGCTTAT
CGATAAAATAAAAGATTTTATTTAGTCTCCAGAAAAAGGGGGGAATGAAAGACCCCACCTGTAGGTTTGG
CAAGCTAGCTTAAGTAACGCCATTTTGCAAGGCATGGAAAATACATAACTGAGAATAGAGAAGTTCAGAT
CAAGGTTAGGAACAGAGAGACAGCAGAATATGGGCCAAACAGGATATCTGTGGTAAGCAGTTCCTGCCCC
GGCTCAGGGCCAAGAACAGATGGTCCCCAGATGCGGTCCCGCCCTCAGCAGTTTCTAGAGAACCATCAGA
TGTTTCCAGGGTGCCCCAAGGACCTGAAATGACCCTGTGCCTTATTTGAACTAACCAATCAGTTCGCTTC
TCGCTTCTGTTCGCGCGCTTCTGCTCCCCGAGCTCAATAAAAGAGCCCACAACCCCTCACTCGGCGCGCC
AGTCCTCCGATAGACTGCGTCGCCCGGGTACCCGTGTATCCAATAAACCCTCTTGCAGTTGCATCCGACT
TGTGGTCTCGCTGTTCCTTGGGAGGGTCTCCTCTGAGTGATTGACTACCCGTCAGCGGGGGTCTTTCATG
GGTAACAGTTTCTTGAAGTTGGAGAACAACATTCTGAGGGTAGGAGTCGAATATTAAGTAATCCTGACTC
AATTAGCCACTGTTTTGAATCCACATACTCCAATACTCCTGAAATAGTTCATTATGGACAGCGCAGAAAG
AGCTGGGGAGAATTGTGAAATTGTTATCCGCTCACAATTCCACACAACATACGAGCCGGAAGCATAAAGT
GTAAAGCCTGGGGTGCCTAATGAGTGAGCTAACTCACATTAATTGCGTTGCGCTCACTGCCCGCTTTCCA
GTCGGGAAACCTGTCGTGCCAGCTGCATTAATGAATCGGCCAACGCGCGGGGAGAGGCGGTTTGCGTATT
GGGCGCTCTTCCGCTTCCTCGCTCACTGACTCGCTGCGCTCGGTCGTTCGGCTGCGGCGAGCGGTATCAG
CTCACTCAAAGGCGGTAATACGGTTATCCACAGAATCAGGGGATAACGCAGGAAAGAACATGTGAGCAAA
AGGCCAGCAAAAGGCCAGGAACCGTAAAAAGGCCGCGTTGCTGGCGTTTTTCCATAGGCTCCGCCCCCCT
GACGAGCATCACAAAAATCGACGCTCAAGTCAGAGGTGGCGAAACCCGACAGGACTATAAAGATACCAGG
CGTTTCCCCCTGGAAGCTCCCTCGTGCGCTCTCCTGTTCCGACCCTGCCGCTTACCGGATACCTGTCCGC
CTTTCTCCCTTCGGGAAGCGTGGCGCTTTCTCATAGCTCACGCTGTAGGTATCTCAGTTCGGTGTAGGTC
GTTCGCTCCAAGCTGGGCTGTGTGCACGAACCCCCCGTTCAGCCCGACCGCTGCGCCTTATCCGGTAACT
ATCGTCTTGAGTCCAACCCGGTAAGACACGACTTATCGCCACTGGCAGCAGCCACTGGTAACAGGATTAG
CAGAGCGAGGTATGTAGGCGGTGCTACAGAGTTCTTGAAGTGGTGGCCTAACTACGGCTACACTAGAAGA
ACAGTATTTGGTATCTGCGCTCTGCTGAAGCCAGTTACCTTCGGAAAAAGAGTTGGTAGCTCTTGATCCG
GCAAACAAACCACCGCTGGTAGCGGTGGTTTTTTTGTTTGCAAGCAGCAGATTACGCGCAGAAAAAAAGG
ATCTCAAGAAGATCCTTTGATCTTTTCTACGGGGTCTGACGCTCAGTGGAACGAAAACTCACGTTAAGGG
ATTTTGGTCATGAGATTATCAAAAAGGATCTTCACCTAGATCCTTTTAAATTAAAAATGAAGTTTTAAAT
CAATCTAAAGTATATATGAGTAAACTTGGTCTGACAGTTACCAATGCTTAATCAGTGAGGCACCTATCTC
AGCGATCTGTCTATTTCGTTCATCCATAGTTGCCTGACTCCCCGTCGTGTAGATAACTACGATACGGGAG
GGCTTACCATCTGGCCCCAGTGCTGCAATGATACCGCGAGACCCACGCTCACCGGCTCCAGATTTATCAG
CAATAAACCAGCCAGCCGGAAGGGCCGAGCGCAGAAGTGGTCCTGCAACTTTATCCGCCTCCATCCAGTC
TATTAATTGTTGCCGGGAAGCTAGAGTAAGTAGTTCGCCAGTTAATAGTTTGCGCAACGTTGTTGCCATT
GCTACAGGCATCGTGGTGTCACGCTCGTCGTTTGGTATGGCTTCATTCAGCTCCGGTTCCCAACGATCAA
GGCGAGTTACATGATCCCCCATGTTGTGCAAAAAAGCGGTTAGCTCCTTCGGTCCTCCGATCGTTGTCAG
AAGTAAGTTGGCCGCAGTGTTATCACTCATGGTTATGGCAGCACTGCATAATTCTCTTACTGTCATGCCA
TCCGTAAGATGCTTTTCTGTGACTGGTGAGTACTCAACCAAGTCATTCTGAGAATAGTGTATGCGGCGAC
CGAGTTGCTCTTGCCCGGCGTCAATACGGGATAATACCGCGCCACATAGCAGAACTTTAAAAGTGCTCAT
CATTGGAAAACGTTCTTCGGGGCGAAAACTCTCAAGGATCTTACCGCTGTTGAGATCCAGTTCGATGTAA
CCCACTCGTGCACCCAACTGATCTTCAGCATCTTTTACTTTCACCAGCGTTTCTGGGTGAGCAAAAACAG
GAAGGCAAAATGCCGCAAAAAAGGGAATAAGGGCGACACGGAAATGTTGAATACTCATACTCTTCCTTTT
TCAATATTATTGAAGCATTTATCAGGGTTATTGTCTCATGAGCGGATACATATTTGAATGTATTTAGAAA
AATAAACAAATAGGGGTTCCGCGCACATTTCCCCGAAAAGTGCCACCTGACGTCTAAGAAACCATTATTA
TCATGACATTAACCTATAAAAATAGGCGTATCACGAGGCCCTTTCGTCTCGCGCGTTTCGGTGATGACGG
TGAAAACCTCTGACACATGCAGCTCCCGGAGACGGTCACAGCTTGTCTGTAAGCGGATGCCGGGAGCAGA
CAAGCCCGTCAGGGCGCGTCAGCGGGTGTTGGCGGGTGTCGGGGCTGGCTTAACTATGCGGCATCAGAGC
AGATTGTACTGAGAGTGCACCATATGCGGTGTGAAATACCGCACAGATGCGTAAGGAGAAAATACCGCAT
CAGGCGCCATTCGCCATTCAGGCTGCGCAACTGTTGGGAAGGGCGATCGGTGCGGGCCTCTTCGCTATTA
CGCCAGCTGGCGAAAGGGGGATGTGCTGCAAGGCGATTAAGTTGGGTAACGCCAGGGTTTTCCCAGTCAC
GACGTTGTAAAACGACGGCGCAAGGAATGGTGCATGCAAGGAGATGGCGCCCAACAGTCCCCCGGCCACG
GGGCCTGCCACCATACCCACGCCGAAACAAGCGCTCATGAGCCCGAAGTGGCGAGCCCGATCTTCCCCAT
CGGTGATGTCGGCGATATAGGCGCCAGCAACCGCACCTGTGGCGCCGGTGATGCCGGCCACGATGCGTCC
GGCGTAGAGGCGATTAGTCCAATTTGTTAAAGACAGGATATCAGTGGTCCAGGCTCTAGTTTTGACTCAA
CAATATCACCAGCTGAAGCCTATAGAGTACGAGCCATA
