Features (pLannotate 1.2.2; 22 found; start..end, strand, type, name):
    187..528     +  misc_feature   MESV Ψ: packaging signal of murine embryonic stem cell virus
    595..1011    +  CDS            gag (truncated): truncated Moloney murine leukemia virus (MMLV) gag gene lacking the start codon
   1156..2757    +  CDS            Cas9(N): N-terminal portion of Streptococcus pyogenes Cas9 (Zetsche et al., 2015)
   2758..5256    +  CDS            Cas9(C): C-terminal portion of Streptococcus pyogenes Cas9 (Zetsche et al., 2015)
   5257..5304    +  CDS            nucleoplasmin NLS: bipartite nuclear localization signal from nucleoplasmin
   5386..6105    +  CDS            EGFP: the original enhanced GFP (Yang et al., 1996) mammalian codon-optimized
   6137..6212    -  misc_RNA       gRNA scaffold: guide RNA scaffold for the Streptococcus pyogenes CRISPR/Cas9 system
   6240..6471    -  promoter       U6 promoter: RNA polymerase III promoter for human U6 snRNA
   6538..7052    +  LTR            3' LTR: 3' long terminal repeat from murine embryonic stem cell virus
   7214..7230    -  protein_bind   lac operator: The lac repressor binds to the lac operator to inhibit transcription in E. coli. This inhibition can be relieved by adding lactose or isopropyl-β-D-thiogalactopyranoside (IPTG). lac repressor encoded by lacI
   7238..7268    -  promoter       lac promoter: promoter for the E. coli lac operon
   7283..7304    -  protein_bind   CAP binding site: CAP binding activates transcription in the presence of cAMP. E. coli catabolite activator protein
   7317..7409    -  CDS            lacI (fragment): lac repressor; lacI; The lac repressor binds to the lac operator to inhibit transcription in E. coli. This inhibition can be relieved by adding lactose or isopropyl-β-D-thiogalactopyranoside (IPTG).
   7592..8180    -  rep_origin     ori: high-copy-number ColE1/pMB1/pBR322/pUC origin of replication
   8351..9211    -  CDS            AmpR: β-lactamase; bla; confers resistance to ampicillin, carbenicillin, and related antibiotics
   9212..9316    -  promoter       AmpR promoter: bla
   9411..9446    +  CDS            rop (fragment): Rop protein, which maintains plasmids at low copy number; rop
   9548..9647    +  misc_feature   bom (fragment): basis of mobility region from pBR322
   9653..9802    -  CDS            lacZα (fragment): LacZα fragment of β-galactosidase; lacZ fragment
   9802..10003   -  CDS            TcR (fragment): tetracycline efflux protein; tet; confers resistance to tetracycline
  10004..10102   +  CDS            env (fragment): murine leukemia virus gPr80 envelope polyprotein precursor; env; proteolytically cleaved into gp70SU and p15TM subunits
  10144..123     +  LTR            5' LTR (across the origin): 5' long terminal repeat from murine embryonic stem cell virus
>Addgene plasmid #124889 | pMSCV-Cas9-2A-GFP-sgRNA | addgene full sequence | sequence record 243533 | Addgene NGS Result
CGTCGCCCGGGTACCCGTATTCCCAATAAAGCCTCTTGCTGTTTGCATCCGAATCGTGGACTCGCTGATC
CTTGGGAGGGTCTCCTCAGATTGATTGACTGCCCACCTCGGGGGTCTTTCATTTGGAGGTTCCACCGAGA
TTTGGAGACCCCTGCCCAGGGACCACCGACCCCCCCGCCGGGAGGTAAGCTGGCCAGCGGTCGTTTCGTG
TCTGTCTCTGTCTTTGTGCGTGTTTGTGCCGGCATCTAATGTTTGCGCCTGCGTCTGTACTAGTTAGCTA
ACTAGCTCTGTATCTGGCGGACCCGTGGTGGAACTGACGAGTTCTGAACACCCGGCCGCAACCCTGGGAG
ACGTCCCAGGGACTTTGGGGGCCGTTTTTGTGGCCCGACCTGAGGAAGGGAGTCGATGTGGAATCCGACC
CCGTCAGGATATGTGGTTCTGGTAGGAGACGAGAACCTAAAACAGTTCCCGCCTCCGTCTGAATTTTTGC
TTTCGGTTTGGAACCGAAGCCGCGCGTCTTGTCTGCTGCAGCGCTGCAGCATCGTTCTGTGTTGTCTCTG
TCTGACTGTGTTTCTGTATTTGTCTGAAAATTAGGGCCAGACTGTTACCACTCCCTTAAGTTTGACCTTA
GGTCACTGGAAAGATGTCGAGCGGATCGCTCACAACCAGTCGGTAGATGTCAAGAAGAGACGTTGGGTTA
CCTTCTGCTCTGCAGAATGGCCAACCTTTAACGTCGGATGGCCGCGAGACGGCACCTTTAACCGAGACCT
CATCACCCAGGTTAAGATCAAGGTCTTTTCACCTGGCCCGCATGGACACCCAGACCAGGTCCCCTACATC
GTGACCTGGGAAGCCTTGGCTTTTGACCCCCCTCCCTGGGTCAAGCCCTTTGTACACCCTAAGCCTCCGC
CTCCTCTTCCTCCATCCGCCCCGTCTCTCCCCCTTGAACCTCCTCGTTCGACCCCGCCTCGATCCTCCCT
TTATCCAGCCCTCACTCCTTCTCTAGGCGCCGGAATTAGATCTCTCGAGGCCACCATGGACTATAAGGAC
CACGACGGAGACTACAAGGATCATGATATTGATTACAAAGACGATGACGATAAGATGGCCCCAAAGAAGA
AGCGGAAGGTCGGTATCCACGGAGTCCCAGCAGCCGACAAGAAGTACAGCATCGGCCTGGACATCGGCAC
CAACTCTGTGGGCTGGGCCGTGATCACCGACGAGTACAAGGTGCCCAGCAAGAAATTCAAGGTGCTGGGC
AACACCGACCGGCACAGCATCAAGAAGAACCTGATCGGAGCCCTGCTGTTCGACAGCGGCGAAACAGCCG
AGGCCACCCGGCTGAAGAGAACCGCCAGAAGAAGATACACCAGACGGAAGAACCGGATCTGCTATCTGCA
AGAGATCTTCAGCAACGAGATGGCCAAGGTGGACGACAGCTTCTTCCACAGACTGGAAGAGTCCTTCCTG
GTGGAAGAGGATAAGAAGCACGAGCGGCACCCCATCTTCGGCAACATCGTGGACGAGGTGGCCTACCACG
AGAAGTACCCCACCATCTACCACCTGAGAAAGAAACTGGTGGACAGCACCGACAAGGCCGACCTGCGGCT
GATCTATCTGGCCCTGGCCCACATGATCAAGTTCCGGGGCCACTTCCTGATCGAGGGCGACCTGAACCCC
GACAACAGCGACGTGGACAAGCTGTTCATCCAGCTGGTGCAGACCTACAACCAGCTGTTCGAGGAAAACC
CCATCAACGCCAGCGGCGTGGACGCCAAGGCCATCCTGTCTGCCAGACTGAGCAAGAGCAGACGGCTGGA
AAATCTGATCGCCCAGCTGCCCGGCGAGAAGAAGAATGGCCTGTTCGGAAACCTGATTGCCCTGAGCCTG
GGCCTGACCCCCAACTTCAAGAGCAACTTCGACCTGGCCGAGGATGCCAAACTGCAGCTGAGCAAGGACA
CCTACGACGACGACCTGGACAACCTGCTGGCCCAGATCGGCGACCAGTACGCCGACCTGTTTCTGGCCGC
CAAGAACCTGTCCGACGCCATCCTGCTGAGCGACATCCTGAGAGTGAACACCGAGATCACCAAGGCCCCC
CTGAGCGCCTCTATGATCAAGAGATACGACGAGCACCACCAGGACCTGACCCTGCTGAAAGCTCTCGTGC
GGCAGCAGCTGCCTGAGAAGTACAAAGAGATTTTCTTCGACCAGAGCAAGAACGGCTACGCCGGCTACAT
TGACGGCGGAGCCAGCCAGGAAGAGTTCTACAAGTTCATCAAGCCCATCCTGGAAAAGATGGACGGCACC
GAGGAACTGCTCGTGAAGCTGAACAGAGAGGACCTGCTGCGGAAGCAGCGGACCTTCGACAACGGCAGCA
TCCCCCACCAGATCCACCTGGGAGAGCTGCACGCCATTCTGCGGCGGCAGGAAGATTTTTACCCATTCCT
GAAGGACAACCGGGAAAAGATCGAGAAGATCCTGACCTTCCGCATCCCCTACTACGTGGGCCCTCTGGCC
AGGGGAAACAGCAGATTCGCCTGGATGACCAGAAAGAGCGAGGAAACCATCACCCCCTGGAACTTCGAGG
AAGTGGTGGACAAGGGCGCTTCCGCCCAGAGCTTCATCGAGCGGATGACCAACTTCGATAAGAACCTGCC
CAACGAGAAGGTGCTGCCCAAGCACAGCCTGCTGTACGAGTACTTCACCGTGTATAACGAGCTGACCAAA
GTGAAATACGTGACCGAGGGAATGAGAAAGCCCGCCTTCCTGAGCGGCGAGCAGAAAAAGGCCATCGTGG
ACCTGCTGTTCAAGACCAACCGGAAAGTGACCGTGAAGCAGCTGAAAGAGGACTACTTCAAGAAAATCGA
GTGCTTCGACTCCGTGGAAATCTCCGGCGTGGAAGATCGGTTCAACGCCTCCCTGGGCACATACCACGAT
CTGCTGAAAATTATCAAGGACAAGGACTTCCTGGACAATGAGGAAAACGAGGACATTCTGGAAGATATCG
TGCTGACCCTGACACTGTTTGAGGACAGAGAGATGATCGAGGAACGGCTGAAAACCTATGCCCACCTGTT
CGACGACAAAGTGATGAAGCAGCTGAAGCGGCGGAGATACACCGGCTGGGGCAGGCTGAGCCGGAAGCTG
ATCAACGGCATCCGGGACAAGCAGTCCGGCAAGACAATCCTGGATTTCCTGAAGTCCGACGGCTTCGCCA
ACAGAAACTTCATGCAGCTGATCCACGACGACAGCCTGACCTTTAAAGAGGACATCCAGAAAGCCCAGGT
GTCCGGCCAGGGCGATAGCCTGCACGAGCACATTGCCAATCTGGCCGGCAGCCCCGCCATTAAGAAGGGC
ATCCTGCAGACAGTGAAGGTGGTGGACGAGCTCGTGAAAGTGATGGGCCGGCACAAGCCCGAGAACATCG
TGATCGAAATGGCCAGAGAGAACCAGACCACCCAGAAGGGACAGAAGAACAGCCGCGAGAGAATGAAGCG
GATCGAAGAGGGCATCAAAGAGCTGGGCAGCCAGATCCTGAAAGAACACCCCGTGGAAAACACCCAGCTG
CAGAACGAGAAGCTGTACCTGTACTACCTGCAGAATGGGCGGGATATGTACGTGGACCAGGAACTGGACA
TCAACCGGCTGTCCGACTACGATGTGGACCATATCGTGCCTCAGAGCTTTCTGAAGGACGACTCCATCGA
CAACAAGGTGCTGACCAGAAGCGACAAGAACCGGGGCAAGAGCGACAACGTGCCCTCCGAAGAGGTCGTG
AAGAAGATGAAGAACTACTGGCGGCAGCTGCTGAACGCCAAGCTGATTACCCAGAGAAAGTTCGACAATC
TGACCAAGGCCGAGAGAGGCGGCCTGAGCGAACTGGATAAGGCCGGCTTCATCAAGAGACAGCTGGTGGA
AACCCGGCAGATCACAAAGCACGTGGCACAGATCCTGGACTCCCGGATGAACACTAAGTACGACGAGAAT
GACAAGCTGATCCGGGAAGTGAAAGTGATCACCCTGAAGTCCAAGCTGGTGTCCGATTTCCGGAAGGATT
TCCAGTTTTACAAAGTGCGCGAGATCAACAACTACCACCACGCCCACGACGCCTACCTGAACGCCGTCGT
GGGAACCGCCCTGATCAAAAAGTACCCTAAGCTGGAAAGCGAGTTCGTGTACGGCGACTACAAGGTGTAC
GACGTGCGGAAGATGATCGCCAAGAGCGAGCAGGAAATCGGCAAGGCTACCGCCAAGTACTTCTTCTACA
GCAACATCATGAACTTTTTCAAGACCGAGATTACCCTGGCCAACGGCGAGATCCGGAAGCGGCCTCTGAT
CGAGACAAACGGCGAAACCGGGGAGATCGTGTGGGATAAGGGCCGGGATTTTGCCACCGTGCGGAAAGTG
CTGAGCATGCCCCAAGTGAATATCGTGAAAAAGACCGAGGTGCAGACAGGCGGCTTCAGCAAAGAGTCTA
TCCTGCCCAAGAGGAACAGCGATAAGCTGATCGCCAGAAAGAAGGACTGGGACCCTAAGAAGTACGGCGG
CTTCGACAGCCCCACCGTGGCCTATTCTGTGCTGGTGGTGGCCAAAGTGGAAAAGGGCAAGTCCAAGAAA
CTGAAGAGTGTGAAAGAGCTGCTGGGGATCACCATCATGGAAAGAAGCAGCTTCGAGAAGAATCCCATCG
ACTTTCTGGAAGCCAAGGGCTACAAAGAAGTGAAAAAGGACCTGATCATCAAGCTGCCTAAGTACTCCCT
GTTCGAGCTGGAAAACGGCCGGAAGAGAATGCTGGCCTCTGCCGGCGAACTGCAGAAGGGAAACGAACTG
GCCCTGCCCTCCAAATATGTGAACTTCCTGTACCTGGCCAGCCACTATGAGAAGCTGAAGGGCTCCCCCG
AGGATAATGAGCAGAAACAGCTGTTTGTGGAACAGCACAAGCACTACCTGGACGAGATCATCGAGCAGAT
CAGCGAGTTCTCCAAGAGAGTGATCCTGGCCGACGCTAATCTGGACAAAGTGCTGTCCGCCTACAACAAG
CACCGGGATAAGCCCATCAGAGAGCAGGCCGAGAATATCATCCACCTGTTTACCCTGACCAATCTGGGAG
CCCCTGCCGCCTTCAAGTACTTTGACACCACCATCGACCGGAAGAGGTACACCAGCACCAAAGAGGTGCT
GGACGCCACCCTGATCCACCAGAGCATCACCGGCCTGTACGAGACACGGATCGACCTGTCTCAGCTGGGA
GGCGACAAAAGGCCGGCGGCCACGAAAAAGGCCGGCCAGGCAAAAAAGAAAAAGGAATTCGGATCCGGAG
AGGGCAGAGGAAGTCTTCTAACATGCGGTGACGTGGAGGAGAATCCCGGCCCTATGGCCACAACCATGGT
GAGCAAGGGCGAGGAGCTGTTCACCGGGGTGGTGCCCATCCTGGTCGAGCTGGACGGCGACGTAAACGGC
CACAAGTTCAGCGTGTCTGGCGAGGGCGAGGGCGATGCCACCTACGGCAAGCTGACCCTGAAGTTCATCT
GCACCACCGGCAAGCTGCCCGTGCCCTGGCCCACCCTCGTGACCACCCTGACCTACGGCGTGCAGTGCTT
CAGCCGCTACCCCGACCACATGAAGCAGCACGACTTCTTCAAGTCCGCCATGCCCGAAGGCTACGTCCAG
GAGCGCACCATCTTCTTCAAGGACGACGGCAACTACAAGACCCGCGCCGAGGTGAAGTTCGAGGGCGACA
CCCTGGTGAACCGCATCGAGCTGAAGGGCATCGACTTCAAGGAGGACGGCAACATCCTGGGGCACAAGCT
GGAGTACAACTACAACAGCCACAACGTCTATATCATGGCCGACAAGCAGAAGAACGGCATCAAGGCGAAC
TTCAAGATCCGCCACAACATCGAGGACGGCAGCGTGCAGCTCGCCGACCACTACCAGCAGAACACCCCCA
TCGGCGACGGCCCCGTGCTGCTGCCCGACAACCACTACCTGAGCACCCAGTCCGCCCTGAGCAAAGACCC
CAACGAGAAGCGCGATCACATGGTCCTGCTGGAGTTCGTGACCGCCGCCGGGATCACTCTCGGCATGGAC
GAGCTGTACAAGTAATGAATTAATTAAGAATTGCGGCCGCAAAAAAGCACCGACTCGGTGCCACTTTTTC
AAGTTGATAACGGACTAGCCTTATTTTAACTTGCTATTTCTAGCTCTAAAACAGGTCTTCTCGAAGACCC
CGGTGTTTCGTCCTTTCCACAAGATATATAAAGCCAAGAAATCGAAATACTTTCAAGTTACGGTAAGCAT
ATGATAGTCCATTTTAAAACATAATTTTAAAACTGCAAACTACCCAAGAAATTATTACTTTCTACGTCAC
GTATTTTGTACTAATATCTTTGTGTTTACAGTCAAATTAATTCCAATTATCTCTCTAACAGCCTTGTATC
GTATATGCAAATATGAAGGAATCATGGGAAAGTCGACCTGCAGCCAAGCTTATCGATAAAATAAAAGATT
TTATTTAGTCTCCAGAAAAAGGGGGGAATGAAAGACCCCACCTGTAGGTTTGGCAAGCTAGCTTAAGTAA
CGCCATTTTGCAAGGCATGGAAAATACATAACTGAGAATAGAGAAGTTCAGATCAAGGTTAGGAACAGAG
AGACAGCAGAATATGGGCCAAACAGGATATCTGTGGTAAGCAGTTCCTGCCCCGGCTCAGGGCCAAGAAC
AGATGGTCCCCAGATGCGGTCCCGCCCTCAGCAGTTTCTAGAGAACCATCAGATGTTTCCAGGGTGCCCC
AAGGACCTGAAATGACCCTGTGCCTTATTTGAACTAACCAATCAGTTCGCTTCTCGCTTCTGTTCGCGCG
CTTCTGCTCCCCGAGCTCAATAAAAGAGCCCACAACCCCTCACTCGGCGCGCCAGTCCTCCGATAGACTG
CGTCGCCCGGGTACCCGTGTATCCAATAAACCCTCTTGCAGTTGCATCCGACTTGTGGTCTCGCTGTTCC
TTGGGAGGGTCTCCTCTGAGTGATTGACTACCCGTCAGCGGGGGTCTTTCATGGGTAACAGTTTCTTGAA
GTTGGAGAACAACATTCTGAGGGTAGGAGTCGAATATTAAGTAATCCTGACTCAATTAGCCACTGTTTTG
AATCCACATACTCCAATACTCCTGAAATAGTTCATTATGGACAGCGCAGAAAGAGCTGGGGAGAATTGTG
AAATTGTTATCCGCTCACAATTCCACACAACATACGAGCCGGAAGCATAAAGTGTAAAGCCTGGGGTGCC
TAATGAGTGAGCTAACTCACATTAATTGCGTTGCGCTCACTGCCCGCTTTCCAGTCGGGAAACCTGTCGT
GCCAGCTGCATTAATGAATCGGCCAACGCGCGGGGAGAGGCGGTTTGCGTATTGGGCGCTCTTCCGCTTC
CTCGCTCACTGACTCGCTGCGCTCGGTCGTTCGGCTGCGGCGAGCGGTATCAGCTCACTCAAAGGCGGTA
ATACGGTTATCCACAGAATCAGGGGATAACGCAGGAAAGAACATGTGAGCAAAAGGCCAGCAAAAGGCCA
GGAACCGTAAAAAGGCCGCGTTGCTGGCGTTTTTCCATAGGCTCCGCCCCCCTGACGAGCATCACAAAAA
TCGACGCTCAAGTCAGAGGTGGCGAAACCCGACAGGACTATAAAGATACCAGGCGTTTCCCCCTGGAAGC
TCCCTCGTGCGCTCTCCTGTTCCGACCCTGCCGCTTACCGGATACCTGTCCGCCTTTCTCCCTTCGGGAA
GCGTGGCGCTTTCTCATAGCTCACGCTGTAGGTATCTCAGTTCGGTGTAGGTCGTTCGCTCCAAGCTGGG
CTGTGTGCACGAACCCCCCGTTCAGCCCGACCGCTGCGCCTTATCCGGTAACTATCGTCTTGAGTCCAAC
CCGGTAAGACACGACTTATCGCCACTGGCAGCAGCCACTGGTAACAGGATTAGCAGAGCGAGGTATGTAG
GCGGTGCTACAGAGTTCTTGAAGTGGTGGCCTAACTACGGCTACACTAGAAGAACAGTATTTGGTATCTG
CGCTCTGCTGAAGCCAGTTACCTTCGGAAAAAGAGTTGGTAGCTCTTGATCCGGCAAACAAACCACCGCT
GGTAGCGGTGGTTTTTTTGTTTGCAAGCAGCAGATTACGCGCAGAAAAAAAGGATCTCAAGAAGATCCTT
TGATCTTTTCTACGGGGTCTGACGCTCAGTGGAACGAAAACTCACGTTAAGGGATTTTGGTCATGAGATT
ATCAAAAAGGATCTTCACCTAGATCCTTTTAAATTAAAAATGAAGTTTTAAATCAATCTAAAGTATATAT
GAGTAAACTTGGTCTGACAGTTACCAATGCTTAATCAGTGAGGCACCTATCTCAGCGATCTGTCTATTTC
GTTCATCCATAGTTGCCTGACTCCCCGTCGTGTAGATAACTACGATACGGGAGGGCTTACCATCTGGCCC
CAGTGCTGCAATGATACCGCGAGACCCACGCTCACCGGCTCCAGATTTATCAGCAATAAACCAGCCAGCC
GGAAGGGCCGAGCGCAGAAGTGGTCCTGCAACTTTATCCGCCTCCATCCAGTCTATTAATTGTTGCCGGG
AAGCTAGAGTAAGTAGTTCGCCAGTTAATAGTTTGCGCAACGTTGTTGCCATTGCTACAGGCATCGTGGT
GTCACGCTCGTCGTTTGGTATGGCTTCATTCAGCTCCGGTTCCCAACGATCAAGGCGAGTTACATGATCC
CCCATGTTGTGCAAAAAAGCGGTTAGCTCCTTCGGTCCTCCGATCGTTGTCAGAAGTAAGTTGGCCGCAG
TGTTATCACTCATGGTTATGGCAGCACTGCATAATTCTCTTACTGTCATGCCATCCGTAAGATGCTTTTC
TGTGACTGGTGAGTACTCAACCAAGTCATTCTGAGAATAGTGTATGCGGCGACCGAGTTGCTCTTGCCCG
GCGTCAATACGGGATAATACCGCGCCACATAGCAGAACTTTAAAAGTGCTCATCATTGGAAAACGTTCTT
CGGGGCGAAAACTCTCAAGGATCTTACCGCTGTTGAGATCCAGTTCGATGTAACCCACTCGTGCACCCAA
CTGATCTTCAGCATCTTTTACTTTCACCAGCGTTTCTGGGTGAGCAAAAACAGGAAGGCAAAATGCCGCA
AAAAAGGGAATAAGGGCGACACGGAAATGTTGAATACTCATACTCTTCCTTTTTCAATATTATTGAAGCA
TTTATCAGGGTTATTGTCTCATGAGCGGATACATATTTGAATGTATTTAGAAAAATAAACAAATAGGGGT
TCCGCGCACATTTCCCCGAAAAGTGCCACCTGACGTCTAAGAAACCATTATTATCATGACATTAACCTAT
AAAAATAGGCGTATCACGAGGCCCTTTCGTCTCGCGCGTTTCGGTGATGACGGTGAAAACCTCTGACACA
TGCAGCTCCCGGAGACGGTCACAGCTTGTCTGTAAGCGGATGCCGGGAGCAGACAAGCCCGTCAGGGCGC
GTCAGCGGGTGTTGGCGGGTGTCGGGGCTGGCTTAACTATGCGGCATCAGAGCAGATTGTACTGAGAGTG
CACCATATGCGGTGTGAAATACCGCACAGATGCGTAAGGAGAAAATACCGCATCAGGCGCCATTCGCCAT
TCAGGCTGCGCAACTGTTGGGAAGGGCGATCGGTGCGGGCCTCTTCGCTATTACGCCAGCTGGCGAAAGG
GGGATGTGCTGCAAGGCGATTAAGTTGGGTAACGCCAGGGTTTTCCCAGTCACGACGTTGTAAAACGACG
GCGCAAGGAATGGTGCATGCAAGGAGATGGCGCCCAACAGTCCCCCGGCCACGGGGCCTGCCACCATACC
CACGCCGAAACAAGCGCTCATGAGCCCGAAGTGGCGAGCCCGATCTTCCCCATCGGTGATGTCGGCGATA
TAGGCGCCAGCAACCGCACCTGTGGCGCCGGTGATGCCGGCCACGATGCGTCCGGCGTAGAGGCGATTAG
TCCAATTTGTTAAAGACAGGATATCAGTGGTCCAGGCTCTAGTTTTGACTCAACAATATCACCAGCTGAA
GCCTATAGAGTACGAGCCATAGATAAAATAAAAGATTTTATTTAGTCTCCAGAAAAAGGGGGGAATGAAA
GACCCCACCTGTAGGTTTGGCAAGCTAGCTTAAGTAACGCCATTTTGCAAGGCATGGAAAATACATAACT
GAGAATAGAGAAGTTCAGATCAAGGTTAGGAACAGAGAGACAGCAGAATATGGGCCAAACAGGATATCTG
TGGTAAGCAGTTCCTGCCCCGGCTCAGGGCCAAGAACAGATGGTCCCCAGATGCGGTCCCGCCCTCAGCA
GTTTCTAGAGAACCATCAGATGTTTCCAGGGTGCCCCAAGGACCTGAAATGACCCTGTGCCTTATTTGAA
CTAACCAATCAGTTCGCTTCTCGCTTCTGTTCGCGCGCTTCTGCTCCCCGAGCTCAATAAAAGAGCCCAC
AACCCCTCACTCGGCGCGCCAGTCCTCCGATAGACTG
